Addgene plasmid #130686: pLenti-CMV-SMCHD1-Exon1-9.47M-48-3xFLAG
Purpose: Expresses human SMCHD1 Exon1-9.47M-48 with a C-terminal 3xFLAG tag
Depositing lab: Stephen Tapscott. Depositing organization: Fred Hutchinson Cancer Center. Publication: Identification of SMCHD1 domains for nuclear localization, homo-dimerization, and protein cleavage. Hiramuki Y, Tapscott SJ. Skelet Muscle. 2018 Aug 2;8(1):24. doi: 10.1186/s13395-018-0172-z. PubMed 30071896.
Backbone
  Vector backbone: pLenti
  Backbone size w/o insert (bp): 7866
  Vector type: Mammalian Expression
  Selectable markers: Puromycin
Growth in bacteria
  Bacterial resistance: Ampicillin, 100 μg/mL
  Growth temperature: 37°C
  Growth strain: NEB Stable
  Copy number: High Copy
Gene/Insert
  Gene/Insert name: SMCHD1 Exon1-9.47M-48
  Species: H. sapiens (human)
  Insert size (bp): 1335
  Mutation: I378_G1960del
  Entrez Gene: SMCHD1 (a.k.a. BAMS, FSHD2)
  Promoter: CMV
  Tag / fusion protein: 3xFLAG (C terminal on insert)
  Cloning method: Restriction Enzyme; 5′ cloning site Unknown (unknown if destroyed); 3′ cloning site Unknown (unknown if destroyed)
Terms and licenses: Academic/Nonprofit Terms; Industry Terms: Not Available to Industry
How to cite: pLenti-CMV-SMCHD1-Exon1-9.47M-48-3xFLAG was a gift from Stephen Tapscott (Addgene plasmid # 130686 ; http://n2t.net/addgene:130686 ; RRID:Addgene_130686)
