[The description below was written by a language model from this plasmid's Addgene catalogue record and pLannotate feature annotations shown in this document.]
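Description:
pLenti-CMV-SMCHD1-Exon1-9.47M-48-3xFLAG is a lentiviral-format mammalian expression plasmid built on a pLenti backbone. It carries an internally deleted form of human SMCHD1, the gene also known by the aliases BAMS and FSHD2. The roughly 1.3 kb insert joins the region encoded by exons 1–9 to a short C-terminal portion spanning part of exon 47 and exon 48. The record gives this deletion as I378_G1960del. The open reading frame is fused at its C terminus to a 3xFLAG epitope for detection or immunoprecipitation. Transcription is driven by the human CMV immediate-early enhancer and promoter, and a WPRE downstream of the tag enhances transcript stability and expression. A separate mouse PGK promoter drives puromycin N-acetyltransferase, so transfected or transduced cells can be selected with puromycin.

The viral framework has a third-generation layout. A hybrid RSV promoter/truncated HIV-1 5' LTR produces the genomic RNA, followed by the Ψ packaging signal with a gag fragment, the Rev response element and a cPPT/CTS upstream of the CMV cassette. The element annotated as a second truncated LTR after the puromycin cassette occupies the 3' LTR position and is followed by an SV40 polyadenylation signal. Packaging functions are not encoded and would have to be supplied in trans. In bacteria the plasmid is maintained through a high-copy ColE1/pUC origin and ampicillin resistance, with an f1 origin, SV40 origin and lac/T7/T3 remnants from the parental backbone. According to the associated publication title, it belongs to a study mapping the SMCHD1 domains responsible for nuclear localization, homodimerization and protein cleavage.
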