Features (pLannotate 1.2.2; 29 found; start..end, strand, type, name):
     19..135     +  misc_feature   cPPT/CTS: central polypurine tract and central termination sequence of HIV-1
    158..461     +  enhancer       CMV enhancer: human cytomegalovirus immediate early enhancer
    462..665     +  promoter       CMV promoter: human cytomegalovirus (CMV) immediate early promoter
    748..1896    +  CDS            SMCHD1 (fragment): SMHD1_HUMAN - Also known as KIAA0650 From Homo sapiens (Human).
   2014..2079    +  CDS            3xFLAG: three tandem FLAG® epitope tags, followed by an enterokinase cleavage site
   2089..2677    +  misc_feature   WPRE: woodchuck hepatitis virus posttranscriptional regulatory element
   2691..3190    +  promoter       PGK promoter: mouse phosphoglycerate kinase 1 promoter
   3211..3810    +  CDS            PuroR: puromycin N-acetyltransferase; pac from Streptomyces alboniger; confers resistance to puromycin
   3878..4015    +  CDS            nef (fragment): NEF_HV1LA - Experimental evidence at protein level: Swiss-Prot protein existence level 1. Extracellular Nef protein targets CD4(+) T-lymphocytes for apoptosis by interacting with CXCR4 surface receptors. From Human immunodeficiency virus type 1 group M subtype B (isolate Lai) (HIV-1).
   4001..4181    +  LTR            5' LTR (truncated): truncated 5' long terminal repeat (LTR) from HIV-1
   4253..4374    +  polyA_signal   SV40 poly(A) signal: SV40 polyadenylation signal
   4414..4549    +  rep_origin     SV40 ori: SV40 origin of replication
   4570..4588    -  promoter       T7 promoter: promoter for bacteriophage T7 RNA polymerase
   4596..4751    +  CDS            lacZα (fragment): LacZα fragment of β-galactosidase; lacZ fragment
   4756..5184    +  rep_origin     f1 ori (sequence partly withheld): f1 bacteriophage origin of replication; arrow indicates direction of (+) strand synthesis
   5237..5341    +  promoter       AmpR promoter: bla
   5342..6202    +  CDS            AmpR: β-lactamase; bla; confers resistance to ampicillin, carbenicillin, and related antibiotics
   6373..6961    +  rep_origin     ori: high-copy-number ColE1/pMB1/pBR322/pUC origin of replication
   7144..7236    +  CDS            lacI (fragment): lac repressor; lacI; The lac repressor binds to the lac operator to inhibit transcription in E. coli. This inhibition can be relieved by adding lactose or isopropyl-β-D-thiogalactopyranoside (IPTG).
   7249..7270    +  protein_bind   CAP binding site: CAP binding activates transcription in the presence of cAMP. E. coli catabolite activator protein
   7285..7315    +  promoter       lac promoter: promoter for the E. coli lac operon
   7323..7339    +  protein_bind   lac operator: The lac repressor binds to the lac operator to inhibit transcription in E. coli. This inhibition can be relieved by adding lactose or isopropyl-β-D-thiogalactopyranoside (IPTG). lac repressor encoded by lacI
   7384..7402    +  promoter       T3 promoter: promoter for bacteriophage T3 RNA polymerase
   7430..7656    +  promoter       RSV promoter: Rous sarcoma virus enhancer/promoter
   7657..7837    +  LTR            5' LTR (truncated): truncated 5' long terminal repeat (LTR) from HIV-1
   7884..8009    +  misc_feature   HIV-1 Ψ: packaging signal of human immunodeficiency virus type 1
   7993..8356    +  CDS            HIV-1 gag (fragment): gag protein from human immunodeficiency virus 1; gag
   8502..8735    +  misc_feature   RRE: The Rev response element (RRE) of HIV-1 allows for Rev-dependent mRNA export from the nucleus to the cytoplasm.
   9112..9212    +  CDS            Rev (fragment): human immunodeficiency virus 1 (HIV-1) Rev protein; rev; enhances nuclear export of unspliced and incompletely spliced viral mRNAs
>Addgene plasmid #130686 | pLenti-CMV-SMCHD1-Exon1-9.47M-48-3xFLAG | addgene full sequence | sequence record 261754 | Addgene NGS Result
TCGACGGTATCGGTTAACTTTTAAAAGAAAAGGGGGGATTGGGGGGTACAGTGCAGGGGAAAGAATAGTA
GACATAATAGCAACAGACATACAAACTAAAGAATTACAAAAACAAATTACAAAATTCAAAATTTTATCGA
TAAGCTTGGGAGTTCCGCGTTACATAACTTACGGTAAATGGCCCGCCTGGCTGACCGCCCAACGACCCCC
GCCCATTGACGTCAATAATGACGTATGTTCCCATAGTAACGCCAATAGGGACTTTCCATTGACGTCAATG
GGTGGAGTATTTACGGTAAACTGCCCACTTGGCAGTACATCAAGTGTATCATATGCCAAGTACGCCCCCT
ATTGACGTCAATGACGGTAAATGGCCCGCCTGGCATTATGCCCAGTACATGACCTTATGGGACTTTCCTA
CTTGGCAGTACATCTACGTATTAGTCATCGCTATTACCATGGTGATGCGGTTTTGGCAGTACATCAATGG
GCGTGGATAGCGGTTTGACTCACGGGGATTTCCAAGTCTCCACCCCATTGACGTCAATGGGAGTTTGTTT
TGGCACCAAAATCAACGGGACTTTCCAAAATGTCGTAACAACTCCGCCCCATTGACGCAAATGGGCGGTA
GGCGTGTACGGTGGGAGGTCTATATAAGCAGAGCTCGTTTAGTGAACCGTCAGATCGCCTGGAGACGCCA
TCCACGCTGTTTTGACCTCCATAGAAGACACCGACTCTAGAGGATCCATGGCAGCGGCGGACGGCGGCGG
GCCTGGTGGGGCCTCTGTGGGGACTGAGGAGGATGGCGGAGGCGTCGGCCACAGGACGGTGTACTTGTTT
GATCGGCGCGAAAAGGAGTCCGAGCTCGGGGACCGGCCTCTGCAGGTCGGGGAGCGCTCGGACTACGCGG
GATTTCGCGCGTGTGTGTGTCAGACACTTGGCATTTCACCTGAAGAAAAATTTGTTATTACAACAACAAG
TAGGAAAGAAATTACCTGTGATAATTTTGATGAAACTGTTAAAGATGGAGTCACCTTATACCTGCTACAG
TCGGTCAATCAGTTACTACTGACAGCTACGAAAGAACGAATTGACTTCTTACCTCACTATGACACACTGG
TTAAAAGTGGCATGTATGAATATTATGCCAGTGAAGGACAAAATCCTTTGCCATTTGCTCTTGCGGAATT
AATTGACAATTCATTGTCTGCTACTTCTCGTAACATTGGGGTTAGAAGAATACAGATCAAATTGCTTTTT
GATGAAACACAAGGAAAACCTGCTGTTGCAGTGATAGATAATGGAAGAGGAATGACCTCTAAACAGCTTA
ACAACTGGGCCGTGTATAGGTTGTCAAAATTCACAAGGCAAGGTGACTTTGAAAGTGATCATTCAGGATA
TGTTCGTCCAGTACCAGTGCCACGCAGTTTAAATAGTGATATTTCCTATTTTGGTGTTGGGGGCAAGCAA
GCTGTCTTCTTTGTTGGACAATCAGCCAGAATGATAAGCAAACCTGCAGATTCCCAAGATGTTCACGAGC
TTGTGCTTTCTAAAGAAGATTTTGAGAAGAAGGAGAAAAATAAAGAGGCAATATATAGTGGATATATTAG
AAACAGAAAGCCCTCTGATTCTGTTCACATTACAAATGATGATGAAAGATTTCTACATCATCTTATCATA
GAGGAGAAGGAAAAAGATAGCTTTACTGCTGTGGTTATCACAGGGGTACAACCAGAACACATACAGTACT
TGAAAAATTATTTCCACCTTTGGACACGACAGTTAGCGCATATTTATCACTACTATATTCATGGCCCAAA
AGGAAATGAAATACGAACATCAAAAGAAGTTGAACCTTTCAACAATATTGATATTGAAATGACTCCCATA
CGTAAGTGTAATGACTCATTGCGTCATTCACCAAAGGTTGAGACGACAGATTGTCCAGTTCCTCCTAAAA
GAATGAGACGAGAAGCTACAAGACAAAATAGGATTATAACCAAAACAGATGTAGACTACAAAGACCATGA
CGGTGATTATAAAGATCATGACATCGATTACAAGGATGACGATGACAAGTGAGTCGACAATCAACCTCTG
GATTACAAAATTTGTGAAAGATTGACTGGTATTCTTAACTATGTTGCTCCTTTTACGCTATGTGGATACG
CTGCTTTAATGCCTTTGTATCATGCTATTGCTTCCCGTATGGCTTTCATTTTCTCCTCCTTGTATAAATC
CTGGTTGCTGTCTCTTTATGAGGAGTTGTGGCCCGTTGTCAGGCAACGTGGCGTGGTGTGCACTGTGTTT
GCTGACGCAACCCCCACTGGTTGGGGCATTGCCACCACCTGTCAGCTCCTTTCCGGGACTTTCGCTTTCC
CCCTCCCTATTGCCACGGCGGAACTCATCGCCGCCTGCCTTGCCCGCTGCTGGACAGGGGCTCGGCTGTT
GGGCACTGACAATTCCGTGGTGTTGTCGGGGAAGCTGACGTCCTTTCCATGGCTGCTCGCCTGTGTTGCC
ACCTGGATTCTGCGCGGGACGTCCTTCTGCTACGTCCCTTCGGCCCTCAATCCAGCGGACCTTCCTTCCC
GCGGCCTGCTGCCGGCTCTGCGGCCTCTTCCGCGTCTTCGCCTTCGCCCTCAGACGAGTCGGATCTCCCT
TTGGGCCGCCTCCCCGCCTGGAATTCTACCGGGTAGGGGAGGCGCTTTTCCCAAGGCAGTCTGGAGCATG
CGCTTTAGCAGCCCCGCTGGGCACTTGGCGCTACACAAGTGGCCTCTGGCCTCGCACACATTCCACATCC
ACCGGTAGGCGCCAACCGGCTCCGTTCTTTGGTGGCCCCTTCGCGCCACCTTCTACTCCTCCCCTAGTCA
GGAAGTTCCCCCCCGCCCCGCAGCTCGCGTCGTGCAGGACGTGACAAATGGAAGTAGCACGTCTCACTAG
TCTCGTGCAGATGGACAGCACCGCTGAGCAATGGAAGCGGGTAGGCCTTTGGGGCAGCGGCCAATAGCAG
CTTTGCTCCTTCGCTTTCTGGGCTCAGAGGCTGGGAAGGGGTGGGTCCGGGGGCGGGCTCAGGGGCGGGC
TCAGGGGCGGGGCGGGCGCCCGAAGGTCCTCCGGAGGCCCGGCATTCTGCACGCTTCAAAAGCGCACGTC
TGCCGCGCTGTTCTCCTCTTCCTCATCTCCGGGCCTTTCGACCTGCAGCCCAAGCTTACCATGACCGAGT
ACAAGCCCACGGTGCGCCTCGCCACCCGCGACGACGTCCCCAGGGCCGTACGCACCCTCGCCGCCGCGTT
CGCCGACTACCCCGCCACGCGCCACACCGTCGATCCGGACCGCCACATCGAGCGGGTCACCGAGCTGCAA
GAACTCTTCCTCACGCGCGTCGGGCTCGACATCGGCAAGGTGTGGGTCGCGGACGACGGCGCCGCGGTGG
CGGTCTGGACCACGCCGGAGAGCGTCGAAGCGGGGGCGGTGTTCGCCGAGATCGGCCCGCGCATGGCCGA
GTTGAGCGGTTCCCGGCTGGCCGCGCAGCAACAGATGGAAGGCCTCCTGGCGCCGCACCGGCCCAAGGAG
CCCGCGTGGTTCCTGGCCACCGTCGGCGTCTCGCCCGACCACCAGGGCAAGGGTCTGGGCAGCGCCGTCG
TGCTCCCCGGAGTGGAGGCGGCCGAGCGCGCCGGGGTGCCCGCCTTCCTGGAGACCTCCGCGCCCCGCAA
CCTCCCCTTCTACGAGCGGCTCGGCTTCACCGTCACCGCCGACGTCGAGGTGCCCGAAGGACCGCGCACC
TGGTGCATGACCCGCAAGCCCGGTGCCTGACGCCCGCCCCACGACCCGCAGCGCCCGACCGAAAGGAGCG
CACGACCCCATGCATCTCGAGGGCCCGGTACCTTTAAGACCAATGACTTACAAGGCAGCTGTAGATCTTA
GCCACTTTTTAAAAGAAAAGGGGGGACTGGAAGGGCTAGCTCACTCCCAACGAAGACAAGATCTGCTTTT
TGCTTGTACTGGGTCTCTCTGGTTAGACCAGATCTGAGCCTGGGAGCTCTCTGGCTAACTAGGGAACCCA
CTGCTTAAGCCTCAATAAAGCTTGCCTTGAGTGCTTCAAGTAGTGTGTGCCCGTCTGTTGTGTGACTCTG
GTAACTAGAGATCCCTCAGACCCTTTTAGTCAGTGTGGAAAATCTCTAGCAGTAGTAGTTCATGTCATCT
TATTATTCAGTATTTATAACTTGCAAAGAAATGAATATCAGAGAGTGAGAGGAACTTGTTTATTGCAGCT
TATAATGGTTACAAATAAAGCAATAGCATCACAAATTTCACAAATAAAGCATTTTTTTCACTGCATTCTA
GTTGTGGTTTGTCCAAACTCATCAATGTATCTTATCATGTCTGGCTCTAGCTATCCCGCCCCTAACTCCG
CCCATCCCGCCCCTAACTCCGCCCAGTTCCGCCCATTCTCCGCCCCATGGCTGACTAATTTTTTTTATTT
ATGCAGAGGCCGAGGCCGCCTCGGCCTCTGAGCTATTCCAGAAGTAGTGAGGAGGCTTTTTTGGAGGCCT
AGGGACGTACCCAATTCGCCCTATAGTGAGTCGTATTACGCGCGCTCACTGGCCGTCGTTTTACAACGTC
GTGACTGGGAAAACCCTGGCGTTACCCAACTTAATCGCCTTGCAGCACATCCCCCTTTCGCCAGCTGGCG
TAATAGCGAAGAGGCCCGCACCGATCGCCCTTCCCAACAGTTGCGCAGCCTGAATGGCGAATGGG
[124 nt withheld, positions 4756-4879]
C
[91 nt withheld, positions 4881-4971]
A
[49 nt withheld, positions 4973-5021]
CCTTTGACGTTGGAGTCCACGTTCTTT
[37 nt withheld, positions 5049-5085]
ACCCTATCTCGGTCTATTCTTTTGATTTATAAGGGATTTTGCCGATTTCGGCCTATTGGTTAAAAAATGA
GCTGATTTAACAAAAATTTAACGCGAATTTTAACAAAATATTAACGCTTACAATTTAGGTGGCACTTTTC
GGGGAAATGTGCGCGGAACCCCTATTTGTTTATTTTTCTAAATACATTCAAATATGTATCCGCTCATGAG
ACAATAACCCTGATAAATGCTTCAATAATATTGAAAAAGGAAGAGTATGAGTATTCAACATTTCCGTGTC
GCCCTTATTCCCTTTTTTGCGGCATTTTGCCTTCCTGTTTTTGCTCACCCAGAAACGCTGGTGAAAGTAA
AAGATGCTGAAGATCAGTTGGGTGCACGAGTGGGTTACATCGAACTGGATCTCAACAGCGGTAAGATCCT
TGAGAGTTTTCGCCCCGAAGAACGTTTTCCAATGATGAGCACTTTTAAAGTTCTGCTATGTGGCGCGGTA
TTATCCCGTATTGACGCCGGGCAAGAGCAACTCGGTCGCCGCATACACTATTCTCAGAATGACTTGGTTG
AGTACTCACCAGTCACAGAAAAGCATCTTACGGATGGCATGACAGTAAGAGAATTATGCAGTGCTGCCAT
AACCATGAGTGATAACACTGCGGCCAACTTACTTCTGACAACGATCGGAGGACCGAAGGAGCTAACCGCT
TTTTTGCACAACATGGGGGATCATGTAACTCGCCTTGATCGTTGGGAACCGGAGCTGAATGAAGCCATAC
CAAACGACGAGCGTGACACCACGATGCCTGTAGCAATGGCAACAACGTTGCGCAAACTATTAACTGGCGA
ACTACTTACTCTAGCTTCCCGGCAACAATTAATAGACTGGATGGAGGCGGATAAAGTTGCAGGACCACTT
CTGCGCTCGGCCCTTCCGGCTGGCTGGTTTATTGCTGATAAATCTGGAGCCGGTGAGCGTGGGTCTCGCG
GTATCATTGCAGCACTGGGGCCAGATGGTAAGCCCTCCCGTATCGTAGTTATCTACACGACGGGGAGTCA
GGCAACTATGGATGAACGAAATAGACAGATCGCTGAGATAGGTGCCTCACTGATTAAGCATTGGTAACTG
TCAGACCAAGTTTACTCATATATACTTTAGATTGATTTAAAACTTCATTTTTAATTTAAAAGGATCTAGG
TGAAGATCCTTTTTGATAATCTCATGACCAAAATCCCTTAACGTGAGTTTTCGTTCCACTGAGCGTCAGA
CCCCGTAGAAAAGATCAAAGGATCTTCTTGAGATCCTTTTTTTCTGCGCGTAATCTGCTGCTTGCAAACA
AAAAAACCACCGCTACCAGCGGTGGTTTGTTTGCCGGATCAAGAGCTACCAACTCTTTTTCCGAAGGTAA
CTGGCTTCAGCAGAGCGCAGATACCAAATACTGTTCTTCTAGTGTAGCCGTAGTTAGGCCACCACTTCAA
GAACTCTGTAGCACCGCCTACATACCTCGCTCTGCTAATCCTGTTACCAGTGGCTGCTGCCAGTGGCGAT
AAGTCGTGTCTTACCGGGTTGGACTCAAGACGATAGTTACCGGATAAGGCGCAGCGGTCGGGCTGAACGG
GGGGTTCGTGCACACAGCCCAGCTTGGAGCGAACGACCTACACCGAACTGAGATACCTACAGCGTGAGCT
ATGAGAAAGCGCCACGCTTCCCGAAGGGAGAAAGGCGGACAGGTATCCGGTAAGCGGCAGGGTCGGAACA
GGAGAGCGCACGAGGGAGCTTCCAGGGGGAAACGCCTGGTATCTTTATAGTCCTGTCGGGTTTCGCCACC
TCTGACTTGAGCGTCGATTTTTGTGATGCTCGTCAGGGGGGCGGAGCCTATGGAAAAACGCCAGCAACGC
GGCCTTTTTACGGTTCCTGGCCTTTTGCTGGCCTTTTGCTCACATGTTCTTTCCTGCGTTATCCCCTGAT
TCTGTGGATAACCGTATTACCGCCTTTGAGTGAGCTGATACCGCTCGCCGCAGCCGAACGACCGAGCGCA
GCGAGTCAGTGAGCGAGGAAGCGGAAGAGCGCCCAATACGCAAACCGCCTCTCCCCGCGCGTTGGCCGAT
TCATTAATGCAGCTGGCACGACAGGTTTCCCGACTGGAAAGCGGGCAGTGAGCGCAACGCAATTAATGTG
AGTTAGCTCACTCATTAGGCACCCCAGGCTTTACACTTTATGCTTCCGGCTCGTATGTTGTGTGGAATTG
TGAGCGGATAACAATTTCACACAGGAAACAGCTATGACCATGATTACGCCAAGCGCGCAATTAACCCTCA
CTAAAGGGAACAAAAGCTGGAGCTGCAAGCTTAATGTAGTCTTATGCAATACTCTTGTAGTCTTGCAACA
TGGTAACGATGAGTTAGCAACATGCCTTACAAGGAGAGAAAAAGCACCGTGCATGCCGATTGGTGGAAGT
AAGGTGGTACGATCGTGCCTTATTAGGAAGGCAACAGACGGGTCTGACATGGATTGGACGAACCACTGAA
TTGCCGCATTGCAGAGATATTGTATTTAAGTGCCTAGCTCGATACATAAACGGGTCTCTCTGGTTAGACC
AGATCTGAGCCTGGGAGCTCTCTGGCTAACTAGGGAACCCACTGCTTAAGCCTCAATAAAGCTTGCCTTG
AGTGCTTCAAGTAGTGTGTGCCCGTCTGTTGTGTGACTCTGGTAACTAGAGATCCCTCAGACCCTTTTAG
TCAGTGTGGAAAATCTCTAGCAGTGGCGCCCGAACAGGGACTTGAAAGCGAAAGGGAAACCAGAGGAGCT
CTCTCGACGCAGGACTCGGCTTGCTGAAGCGCGCACGGCAAGAGGCGAGGGGCGGCGACTGGTGAGTACG
CCAAAAATTTTGACTAGCGGAGGCTAGAAGGAGAGAGATGGGTGCGAGAGCGTCAGTATTAAGCGGGGGA
GAATTAGATCGCGATGGGAAAAAATTCGGTTAAGGCCAGGGGGAAAGAAAAAATATAAATTAAAACATAT
AGTATGGGCAAGCAGGGAGCTAGAACGATTCGCAGTTAATCCTGGCCTGTTAGAAACATCAGAAGGCTGT
AGACAAATACTGGGACAGCTACAACCATCCCTTCAGACAGGATCAGAAGAACTTAGATCATTATATAATA
CAGTAGCAACCCTCTATTGTGTGCATCAAAGGATAGAGATAAAAGACACCAAGGAAGCTTTAGACAAGAT
AGAGGAAGAGCAAAACAAAAGTAAGACCACCGCACAGCAAGCGGCCGCTGATCTTCAGACCTGGAGGAGG
AGATATGAGGGACAATTGGAGAAGTGAATTATATAAATATAAAGTAGTAAAAATTGAACCATTAGGAGTA
GCACCCACCAAGGCAAAGAGAAGAGTGGTGCAGAGAGAAAAAAGAGCAGTGGGAATAGGAGCTTTGTTCC
TTGGGTTCTTGGGAGCAGCAGGAAGCACTATGGGCGCAGCGTCAATGACGCTGACGGTACAGGCCAGACA
ATTATTGTCTGGTATAGTGCAGCAGCAGAACAATTTGCTGAGGGCTATTGAGGCGCAACAGCATCTGTTG
CAACTCACAGTCTGGGGCATCAAGCAGCTCCAGGCAAGAATCCTGGCTGTGGAAAGATACCTAAAGGATC
AACAGCTCCTGGGGATTTGGGGTTGCTCTGGAAAACTCATTTGCACCACTGCTGTGCCTTGGAATGCTAG
TTGGAGTAATAAATCTCTGGAACAGATTTGGAATCACACGACCTGGATGGAGTGGGACAGAGAAATTAAC
AATTACACAAGCTTAATACACTCCTTAATTGAAGAATCGCAAAACCAGCAAGAAAAGAATGAACAAGAAT
TATTGGAATTAGATAAATGGGCAAGTTTGTGGAATTGGTTTAACATAACAAATTGGCTGTGGTATATAAA
ATTATTCATAATGATAGTAGGAGGCTTGGTAGGTTTAAGAATAGTTTTTGCTGTACTTTCTATAGTGAAT
AGAGTTAGGCAGGGATATTCACCATTATCGTTTCAGACCCACCTCCCAACCCCGAGGGGACCCGACAGGC
CCGAAGGAATAGAAGAAGAAGGTGGAGAGAGAGACAGAGACAGATCCATTCGATTAGTGAACGGATC
